Addgene plasmid #234501: pBHM2662
Purpose: Linker-Cno_mNeonGreen-CBP-2xFLAG-CnU6-sgRNA-amdS
Depositing lab: Hiten Madhani. Depositing organization: University of California, San Francisco (UCSF). Publication: Near 100% efficient homology-dependent genome engineering in the human fungal pathogen Cryptococcus neoformans. Nalley MJ, Banerjee S, Huang MY, Madhani HD. G3 (Bethesda). 2025 Aug 6;15(8):jkaf118. doi: 10.1093/g3journal/jkaf118. PubMed 40460280.
Backbone
  Vector backbone: pRS316
  Backbone size w/o insert (bp): 4887
  Total vector size (bp): 9090
  Vector type: Bacterial Expression, Yeast Expression, CRISPR
  Selectable markers: URA3 ; acetamidase
Growth in bacteria
  Bacterial resistance: Ampicillin, 100 μg/mL
  Growth temperature: 37°C
  Growth strain: DH5alpha
  Copy number: High Copy
Gene/Insert
  Gene/Insert name: mNeonGreen-CBP-2XFLAG-amdS-PCnU6-sgRNA_scaffold
  Insert size (bp): 4264
Terms and licenses: Academic/Nonprofit Terms; Industry Terms: Not Available to Industry
Depositor comments: Please visit https://doi.org/10.1101/2025.02.14.638277 for bioRxiv preprint.
How to cite: pBHM2662 was a gift from Hiten Madhani (Addgene plasmid # 234501 ; http://n2t.net/addgene:234501 ; RRID:Addgene_234501)
