[The description below was written by a language model from this plasmid's Addgene catalogue record and pLannotate feature annotations shown in this document.]
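Description:
pBHM2662 is a 9,090 bp plasmid built on the pRS316 yeast–E. coli shuttle backbone. It serves as a tagging and CRISPR template for genome engineering in the human fungal pathogen Cryptococcus neoformans. The backbone supplies a high-copy ColE1/pUC origin and an ampicillin resistance gene for propagation in E. coli, as well as an f1 origin. For low-copy maintenance and selection in Saccharomyces cerevisiae it carries CEN/ARS and the URA3 marker, which is counterselectable with 5-FOA. Remnants of the pBluescript-type cloning region (lac promoter/operator, lacZα fragment, T3 and T7 promoters) flank the insert.

The roughly 4.3 kb insert begins with a linker followed by an mNeonGreen coding sequence, whose "Cno" prefix probably indicates Cryptococcus codon optimisation. This is fused to a calmodulin-binding peptide and a 2xFLAG epitope, which the automated annotation picks up as a partial match to a multi-FLAG tag. Together these form a tag for fluorescence imaging, detection and affinity purification. No promoter is annotated upstream of the tag, consistent with in-frame fusion to a gene of interest. Downstream, in the opposite orientation, lie a Streptococcus pyogenes Cas9 guide RNA scaffold and the Aspergillus nidulans amdS acetamidase gene. According to the record, the scaffold is driven by a C. neoformans U6 promoter, which is not annotated separately in the feature table. The amdS gene allows selection of fungal transformants on acetamide. The regulatory elements driving amdS are not stated, and no Cas9 gene is annotated, so the nuclease must be supplied separately.

The associated publication concerns highly efficient homology-dependent genome engineering in Cryptococcus. This suggests that the tag, sgRNA cassette and marker are introduced together, probably with added homology arms and a target-specific spacer, although the record does not describe the workflow.
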