Features (pLannotate 1.2.2; 23 found; start..end, strand, type, name):
      1..589     +  rep_origin     ori: high-copy-number ColE1/pMB1/pBR322/pUC origin of replication
    772..864     +  CDS            lacI (fragment): lac repressor; lacI; The lac repressor binds to the lac operator to inhibit transcription in E. coli. This inhibition can be relieved by adding lactose or isopropyl-β-D-thiogalactopyranoside (IPTG).
    877..898     +  protein_bind   CAP binding site: CAP binding activates transcription in the presence of cAMP. E. coli catabolite activator protein
    913..943     +  promoter       lac promoter: promoter for the E. coli lac operon
    951..967     +  protein_bind   lac operator: The lac repressor binds to the lac operator to inhibit transcription in E. coli. This inhibition can be relieved by adding lactose or isopropyl-β-D-thiogalactopyranoside (IPTG). lac repressor encoded by lacI
   1012..1030    +  promoter       T3 promoter: promoter for bacteriophage T3 RNA polymerase
   1042..1084    -  misc_feature   MCS (fragment): pBluescript multiple cloning site
   1126..1833    +  CDS            mNeonGreen: mNeonGreen is a basic (constitutively fluorescent) green/yellow fluorescent protein published in 2013, derived from Branchiostoma lanceolatum. It is reported to be a very rapidly-maturing monomer with moderate acid sensitivity.
   1853..1923    +  CDS            CBP (fragment): calmodulin-binding peptide derived from skeletal muscle myosin light chain kinase; binds calmodulin with nanomolar affinity in the presence of calcium
   1948..1976    +  CDS            5xFLAG (fragment): five tandem FLAG® epitope tags
   2323..2398    -  misc_RNA       gRNA scaffold: guide RNA scaffold for the Streptococcus pyogenes CRISPR/Cas9 system
   2922..4568    -  CDS            amdS: acetamidase from Aspergillus nidulans; amdS; confers ability to process acetamide for selection in fungal cells
   5366..5384    -  promoter       T7 promoter: promoter for bacteriophage T7 RNA polymerase
   5387..5544    +  CDS            lacZα (fragment): LacZα fragment of β-galactosidase; lacZ fragment
   5548..5976    +  rep_origin     f1 ori (sequence partly withheld): f1 bacteriophage origin of replication; arrow indicates direction of (+) strand synthesis
   6004..6055    -  misc_feature   bom (fragment): basis of mobility region from pBR322
   6134..6937    -  CDS            URA3: orotidine-5'-phosphate decarboxylase, required for uracil biosynthesis; S. cerevisiae URA3; yeast auxotrophic marker, counterselectable with 5-fluoroorotic acid (5-FOA)
   6938..7153    -  promoter       URA3 promoter: S. cerevisiae URA3
   7161..7210    -  misc_feature   bom (fragment): basis of mobility region from pBR322
   7312..7347    -  CDS            rop (fragment): Rop protein, which maintains plasmids at low copy number; rop
   7415..7918    -  misc_feature   CEN/ARS: S. cerevisiae CEN6 centromere fused to an autonomously replicating sequence
   7955..8059    +  promoter       AmpR promoter: bla
   8060..8920    +  CDS            AmpR: β-lactamase; bla; confers resistance to ampicillin, carbenicillin, and related antibiotics
>Addgene plasmid #234501 | pBHM2662 | addgene full sequence | sequence record 478429 | Addgene NGS Result
TTGAGATCCTTTTTTTCTGCGCGTAATCTGCTGCTTGCAAACAAAAAAACCACCGCTACCAGCGGTGGTT
TGTTTGCCGGATCAAGAGCTACCAACTCTTTTTCCGAAGGTAACTGGCTTCAGCAGAGCGCAGATACCAA
ATACTGTTCTTCTAGTGTAGCCGTAGTTAGGCCACCACTTCAAGAACTCTGTAGCACCGCCTACATACCT
CGCTCTGCTAATCCTGTTACCAGTGGCTGCTGCCAGTGGCGATAAGTCGTGTCTTACCGGGTTGGACTCA
AGACGATAGTTACCGGATAAGGCGCAGCGGTCGGGCTGAACGGGGGGTTCGTGCACACAGCCCAGCTTGG
AGCGAACGACCTACACCGAACTGAGATACCTACAGCGTGAGCTATGAGAAAGCGCCACGCTTCCCGAAGG
GAGAAAGGCGGACAGGTATCCGGTAAGCGGCAGGGTCGGAACAGGAGAGCGCACGAGGGAGCTTCCAGGG
GGAAACGCCTGGTATCTTTATAGTCCTGTCGGGTTTCGCCACCTCTGACTTGAGCGTCGATTTTTGTGAT
GCTCGTCAGGGGGGCGGAGCCTATGGAAAAACGCCAGCAACGCGGCCTTTTTACGGTTCCTGGCCTTTTG
CTGGCCTTTTGCTCACATGTTCTTTCCTGCGTTATCCCCTGATTCTGTGGATAACCGTATTACCGCCTTT
GAGTGAGCTGATACCGCTCGCCGCAGCCGAACGACCGAGCGCAGCGAGTCAGTGAGCGAGGAAGCGGAAG
AGCGCCCAATACGCAAACCGCCTCTCCCCGCGCGTTGGCCGATTCATTAATGCAGCTGGCACGACAGGTT
TCCCGACTGGAAAGCGGGCAGTGAGCGCAACGCAATTAATGTGAGTTAGCTCACTCATTAGGCACCCCAG
GCTTTACACTTTATGCTTCCGGCTCGTATGTTGTGTGGAATTGTGAGCGGATAACAATTTCACACAGGAA
ACAGCTATGACCATGATTACGCCAAGCTCGAAATTAACCCTCACTAAAGGGAACAAAAGCTGGTACCGGG
CCCCCCCTCGAGGTCGACGGTATCGATAAGCTTGGTGGCGGACTCGAAGTCTTGTTCCAAGGTCCTGGAT
CTGGTATGGTCTCCAAGGGTGAGGAGGACAACATGGCCTCCCTCCCCGCCACCCACGAGCTCCACATCTT
CGGTTCCATCAACGGTGTCGACTTCGACATGGTCGGTCAGGGTACCGGTAACCCCAACGACGGTTACGAG
GAGCTCAACCTCAAGTCCACCAAGGGTGACCTCCAGTTCTCCCCCTGGATCCTCGTCCCCCACATCGGTT
ACGGTTTCCACCAGTACCTCCCCTACCCCGACGGTATGTCCCCCTTCCAGGCCGCCATGGTCGACGGTTC
CGGTTACCAGGTCCACCGAACCATGCAGTTCGAGGACGGTGCCTCCCTCACCGTCAACTACCGATACACC
TACGAGGGTTCCCACATCAAGGGTGAGGCCCAGGTCAAGGGTACCGGTTTCCCCGCCGACGGTCCCGTCA
TGACCAACTCCCTCACCGCCGCCGACTGGTGTCGATCCAAGAAGACCTACCCCAACGACAAGACCATCAT
CTCCACCTTCAAGTGGTCCTACACCACCGGTAACGGTAAGCGATACCGATCCACCGCCCGAACCACCTAC
ACCTTCGCCAAGCCCATGGCCGCCAACTACCTCAAGAACCAGCCCATGTACGTCTTCCGAAAGACCGAGC
TCAAGCACTCCAAGACCGAGCTCAACTTCAAGGAGTGGCAGAAGGCCTTCACCGACGTCATGGGTATGGA
CGAGCTCTACAAGGGGTCAGGGTCAAAGAGAAGATGGAAAAAGAATTTCATAGCCGTCTCAGCAGCCAAC
CGCTTTAAGAAAATCTCATCCTCCGGGGCACTTGGGTCAGGGTCAGATTATAAAGATGACGATGACAAGG
ATTATAAAGATGACGATGACAAGTAATCTGGACATGTCAATTGTACACTGCCTTATAATGCCCCATGCAC
TTCCAGTATTAGTCATTTGAAGCGTTGAAAGATCTCTTGGCAGTGTGATCATGGAAACAATCCCAAACAG
CAGCAAACTGAAAACGTTCTGGTATGCAATCCATCCCATCGTACAAGCTCTCCAAATACCTCTTCCAATC
CAAAAACGGTTTAGATGAAAGTCTCGTCTGATGCACTTGTTAGTGACACCCCAGAATTTGATGATCTTCG
ACTCACCTCGAGCGGCCGCCAGTGTGATGGATATCTGCAGAATTCGCCCTTGAATAGAGTCACTTTTGCT
AGGGATAAAAAAGCACCGACTCGGTGCCACTTTTTCAAGTTGATAACGGACTAGCCTTATTTTAACTTGC
TATTTCTAGCTCTAAAACCTAGGCATGAGGATATCTCGCATCTAGCAACAGTATACCCTGCCGGTGTATG
TGCAATTTCCACTTTGGCGGATAACGGAAGCAAATAAGACGGCGGTCCACGCCGTCTCAGTGTTTTTTTA
TTTTTTTCCCGTCATCCATTGTTTTTCTCCTCACCTCTTCATTCTCAACAAATGGTTATAATTATCGGTC
ACACCTGCAGGTTACCATTGTCCTTGCACGTATACTTTGCATGCATGCCGATCAATTTAAAAAATAAATG
AACTGTAATAATCATGCTTTGTTTTTAGTTCTAATGCAAGGGGGATCCACTAGTTGCCATGAAGATCCTG
AGGATTCAACGGCGTTGCTGAGGGTGGGAAGGATGGTATTGTTGTCTGTAGATAGATTAATGGGCATATA
ATGTCAAAAAAGATGATTGACACGATGTCTGTCTCGAATTCGCAGTGTGCTAAAATTGTATCACTTCTCT
AATATGTATATATACACCCTCTAAGGAAAATTAACCCCTTACCGCCTTCACCTATGGAGTCACCACATTT
CCCAGCAACTTCCCCACTTCCTCTGCAATCGCCAACGTCCTCTCTTCACTGAGTCTCCGTCCGATAACCT
GCACTGCAACCGGTGCCCCATGGTACGCCTCCGGATCATACTCTTCCTGCACGAGGGCATCAAGCTCACT
AACCGCCTTGAAACTCTCATTCTTCTTATCGATGTTCTTATCCGCAAAGGTAACCGGAACAACCACGCTC
GTGAAATCCAGCAGGTTGATCACAGAGGCATACCCATAGTACCGGAACTGGTCATGCCGTACCGCAGCGG
TAGGCGTAATCGGCGCGATGATGGCGTCCAGTTCCTTCCCGGCCTTTTCTTCAGCCTCCCGCCATTTCTC
AAGGTACTCCATCTGGTAATTCCACTTCTGGAGATGCGTGTCCCAGAGCTCGTTCATGTTAACAGCTTTG
ATGTTCGGGTTCAGTAGGTCTTTGATATTTGGAATCGCCGGCTCGCCGGATGCACTGATATCGCGCATTA
CGTCGGCGCTGCCGTCAGCCGCGTAGATATGGGAGATGAGATCGTGGCCGAAATCGTGCTTGTATGGCGT
CCACGGGGTCACGGTGTGACCGGCTTTGGCGAGTGCGGCGACGGTGGTTTCCACGCCGCGCAGGATAGGA
GGGTGTGGAAGGACATTGCCGTCGAAGTTGTAGTAGCCGATATTGAGCCCGCCGTTCTTGATCTTGGAGG
CAATAATGTCCGACTCGGACTGGCGCCAGGGCATGGGGATGACCTTGGAGTCGTATTTCCATGGCTCCTG
ACCGAGGACGGATTTGGTGAAGAGGCGGAGGTCCTCAACAGAGTGCGTAATCGGCCCGACAACGCTGTGC
ACCGTCTCCTGACCCTCCATGCTGTTCGCCATCTTTGCATACGGCAGCCGCCCATGACTCGGCCTTAGAC
CGTACAGGAAGTTGAACGCGGCCGGCACTCGAATCGAGCCACCGATATCCGTTCCTACACCGATGACGCC
ACCACGAATCCCAACGATCGCACCCTCACCACCAGAACTGCCGCCGCACGACCAGTTCTTGTTGCGTGGG
TTGACGGTGCGCCCGATGATGTTGTTGACTGTCTCGCAGACCATCAGGGTCTGCGGGACAGAGGTCTTGA
CGTAGAAGACGGCACCGGCTTTGCGGAGCATGGTTGTCAGAACCGAGTCCCCTTCGTCGTACTTGTTTAG
CCATGAGATGTAGCCCATTGATGTTTCGTAGCCCTTGACTCGAAGCTGGTCTTTGAGAGAGATGGGGAGG
CCATGGAGTGGACCAACGGGTCTCTTGTGCTTTGCGTAGTATTCATCGAGTTCCCTTGCCTGCGCGAGAG
CGGCGTCAGGGAAGAACTCGTGGGCGCAGTTTGTTAACTGCTGGGCGATTGCTGCCCGTTTACAGAATGC
TAGCGTAACTTCCACCGAGGTCAACTCTCCGGCCGCCAGCTTGGACACAAGATCTGCAGCGGAGGCCTCT
GTGATCTTCAGTTCGGCCTCTGAAAGGATCCCCGATTTCTTTGGGAAATCAATAACGCTGTCTTCCGCAG
GCAGCGTCTGGACTTTCCATTCATCAGGGATGGTTTTTGCGAGGCGGGCGCGCTTATCAGCGGCCAGTTC
TTCCCAGGATTGAGGCATAGACATGTTGGGCGAGTTTACTAATGGAAAAAGACAATTAGCAAAGAGGCTG
CATATTAGGAGACGCGGTGAAGATTGGGGAGGACAATAGGGTCCGTGCACCAAAAAGTCCTGACGGCAGC
TCTGTTCAACGCACATCCATCTCTTCCAGCTATGCGTGTGGCACCAGCACGGATGGATTGTTGCACCAAA
AGGACAAGGCGAGATGGATGCAGGTCGAGGCGATGCGGTGCTATCGGCCCTCGTTGTCGAACGCCACGTC
GTCCTCTCGGCGACCGTCAATCCTGGAAGGAAATGACCAAGCGTGCACCCAGCATCCAGCATCCAACATC
CAGCACCCAGCACCTAGCACCCATGATCCAATGGCCGGCATGCAGATCAGCGTGGGGAGAGCACCATCTA
GCAGCCCCTGGCAGGCCCAGCATTGTGCTCGGATGTGCGATAGGCGGTGGGTGCGATAAGGTGGATTAGT
GGAGGATGGAGGACTGAGTGGCGGGCAAGGGAAGGGGGCGGGAAGATGACTCACCTTGGGCAGTGGGTGG
GGGATGCGGTATAGGGGATGTATGTGGATGCTGGCGGAGGATAGAAGCTGTAAGCTGAGCTGGTGCCAAC
GGTGACGCTGTGAGAGTGGTCTCGGCGACCCTGACGGCGACTCGGCGTTACCCCGTGTGGCACACCGGAC
GCGCGTCGAGTGACGTTGCTGCTATTGTTGTTACCATCATCCTCTCCTCCGACAACCATACACTCAGTGC
ACACCATGCCACTCGAATCCTGCATGCGGTGGAGCTCCAATTCGCCCTATAGTGAGTCGTATTACAATTC
ACTGGCCGTCGTTTTACAACGTCGTGACTGGGAAAACCCTGGCGTTACCCAACTTAATCGCCTTGCAGCA
CATCCCCCTTTCGCCAGCTGGCGTAATAGCGAAGAGGCCCGCACCGATCGCCCTTCCCAACAGTTGCGCA
GCCTGAATGGCGAATGG
[124 nt withheld, positions 5548-5671]
C
[91 nt withheld, positions 5673-5763]
A
[49 nt withheld, positions 5765-5813]
CCTTTGACGTTGGAGTCCACGTTCTTT
[37 nt withheld, positions 5841-5877]
ACCCTATCTCGGTCTATTCTTTTGATTTATAAGGGATTTTGCCGATTTCGGCCTATTGGTTAAAAAATGA
GCTGATTTAACAAAAATTTAACGCGAATTTTAACAAAATATTAACGCTTACAATTTCCTGATGCGGTATT
TTCTCCTTACGCATCTGTGCGGTATTTCACACCGCATAGGGTAATAACTGATATAATTAAATTGAAGCTC
TAATTTGTGAGTTTAGTATACATGCATTTACTTATAATACAGTTTTTTAGTTTTGCTGGCCGCATCTTCT
CAAATATGCTTCCCAGCCTGCTTTTCTGTAACGTTCACCCTCTACCTTAGCATCCCTTCCCTTTGCAAAT
AGTCCTCTTCCAACAATAATAATGTCAGATCCTGTAGAGACCACATCATCCACGGTTCTATACTGTTGAC
CCAATGCGTCTCCCTTGTCATCTAAACCCACACCGGGTGTCATAATCAACCAATCGTAACCTTCATCTCT
TCCACCCATGTCTCTTTGAGCAATAAAGCCGATAACAAAATCTTTGTCGCTCTTCGCAATGTCAACAGTA
CCCTTAGTATATTCTCCAGTAGATAGGGAGCCCTTGCATGACAATTCTGCTAACATCAAAAGGCCTCTAG
GTTCCTTTGTTACTTCTTCTGCCGCCTGCTTCAAACCGCTAACAATACCTGGGCCCACCACACCGTGTGC
ATTCGTAATGTCTGCCCATTCTGCTATTCTGTATACACCCGCAGAGTACTGCAATTTGACTGTATTACCA
ATGTCAGCAAATTTTCTGTCTTCGAAGAGTAAAAAATTGTACTTGGCGGATAATGCCTTTAGCGGCTTAA
CTGTGCCCTCCATGGAAAAATCAGTCAAGATATCCACATGTGTTTTTAGTAAACAAATTTTGGGACCTAA
TGCTTCAACTAACTCCAGTAATTCCTTGGTGGTACGAACATCCAATGAAGCACACAAGTTTGTTTGCTTT
TCGTGCATGATATTAAATAGCTTGGCAGCAACAGGACTAGGATGAGTAGCAGCACGTTCCTTATATGTAG
CTTTCGACATGATTTATCTTCGTTTCCTGCAGGTTTTTGTTCTGTGCAGTTGGGTTAAGAATACTGGGCA
ATTTCATGTTTCTTCAACACTACATATGCGTATATATACCAATCTAAGTCTGTGCTCCTTCCTTCGTTCT
TCCTTCTGTTCGGAGATTACCGAATCAAAAAAATTTCAAGGAAACCGAAATCAAAAAAAAGAATAAAAAA
AAAATGATGAATTGAAAAGGTGGTATGGTGCACTCTCAGTACAATCTGCTCTGATGCCGCATAGTTAAGC
CAGCCCCGACACCCGCCAACACCCGCTGACGCGCCCTGACGGGCTTGTCTGCTCCCGGCATCCGCTTACA
GACAAGCTGTGACCGTCTCCGGGAGCTGCATGTGTCAGAGGTTTTCACCGTCATCACCGAAACGCGCGAG
ACGAAAGGGCCTCGTGATACGCCTATTTTTATAGGTTAATGTCATGATAATAATGGTTTCTTAGACGGAT
CGCTTGCCTGTAACTTACACGCGCCTCGTATCTTTTAATGATGGAATAATTTGGGAATTTACTCTGTGTT
TATTTATTTTTATGTTTTGTATTTGGATTTTAGAAAGTAAATAAAGAAGGTAGAAGAGTTACGGAATGAA
GAAAAAAAAATAAACAAAGGTTTAAAAAATTTCAACAAAAAGCGTACTTTACATATATATTTATTAGACA
AGAAAAGCAGATTAAATAGATATACATTCGATTAACGATAAGTAAAATGTAAAATCACAGGATTTTCGTG
TGTGGTCTTCTACACAGACAAGATGAAACAATTCGGCATTAATACCTGAGAGCAGGAAGAGCAAGATAAA
AGGTAGTATTTGTTGGCGATCCCCCTAGAGTCTTTTACATCTTCGGAAAACAAAAACTATTTTTTCTTTA
ATTTCTTTTTTTACTTTCTATTTTTAATTTATATATTTATATTAAAAAATTTAAATTATAATTATTTTTA
TAGCACGTGATGAAAAGGACCCAGGTGGCACTTTTCGGGGAAATGTGCGCGGAACCCCTATTTGTTTATT
TTTCTAAATACATTCAAATATGTATCCGCTCATGAGACAATAACCCTGATAAATGCTTCAATAATATTGA
AAAAGGAAGAGTATGAGTATTCAACATTTCCGTGTCGCCCTTATTCCCTTTTTTGCGGCATTTTGCCTTC
CTGTTTTTGCTCACCCAGAAACGCTGGTGAAAGTAAAAGATGCTGAAGATCAGTTGGGTGCACGAGTGGG
TTACATCGAACTGGATCTCAACAGCGGTAAGATCCTTGAGAGTTTTCGCCCCGAAGAACGTTTTCCAATG
ATGAGCACTTTTAAAGTTCTGCTATGTGGCGCGGTATTATCCCGTATTGACGCCGGGCAAGAGCAACTCG
GTCGCCGCATACACTATTCTCAGAATGACTTGGTTGAGTACTCACCAGTCACAGAAAAGCATCTTACGGA
TGGCATGACAGTAAGAGAATTATGCAGTGCTGCCATAACCATGAGTGATAACACTGCGGCCAACTTACTT
CTGACAACGATCGGAGGACCGAAGGAGCTAACCGCTTTTTTGCACAACATGGGGGATCATGTAACTCGCC
TTGATCGTTGGGAACCGGAGCTGAATGAAGCCATACCAAACGACGAGCGTGACACCACGATGCCTGTAGC
AATGGCAACAACGTTGCGCAAACTATTAACTGGCGAACTACTTACTCTAGCTTCCCGGCAACAATTAATA
GACTGGATGGAGGCGGATAAAGTTGCAGGACCACTTCTGCGCTCGGCCCTTCCGGCTGGCTGGTTTATTG
CTGATAAATCTGGAGCCGGTGAGCGTGGGTCTCGCGGTATCATTGCAGCACTGGGGCCAGATGGTAAGCC
CTCCCGTATCGTAGTTATCTACACGACGGGGAGTCAGGCAACTATGGATGAACGAAATAGACAGATCGCT
GAGATAGGTGCCTCACTGATTAAGCATTGGTAACTGTCAGACCAAGTTTACTCATATATACTTTAGATTG
ATTTAAAACTTCATTTTTAATTTAAAAGGATCTAGGTGAAGATCCTTTTTGATAATCTCATGACCAAAAT
CCCTTAACGTGAGTTTTCGTTCCACTGAGCGTCAGACCCCGTAGAAAAGATCAAAGGATCTTC
